>Addgene plasmid #143098 | TFORF1310 | addgene full sequence | sequence record 399048 | Addgene NGS Result
TTAATGTAGTCTTATGCAATACTCTTGTAGTCTTGCAACATGGTAACGATGAGTTAGCAACATGCCTTAC
AAGGAGAGAAAAAGCACCGTGCATGCCGATTGGTGGAAGTAAGGTGGTACGATCGTGCCTTATTAGGAAG
GCAACAGACGGGTCTGACATGGATTGGACGAACCACTGAATTGCCGCATTGCAGAGATATTGTATTTAAG
TGCCTAGCTCGATACATAAACGGGTCTCTCTGGTTAGACCAGATCTGAGCCTGGGAGCTCTCTGGCTAAC
TAGGGAACCCACTGCTTAAGCCTCAATAAAGCTTGCCTTGAGTGCTTCAAGTAGTGTGTGCCCGTCTGTT
GTGTGACTCTGGTAACTAGAGATCCCTCAGACCCTTTTAGTCAGTGTGGAAAATCTCTAGCAGTGGCGCC
CGAACAGGGACTTGAAAGCGAAAGGGAAACCAGAGGAGCTCTCTCGACGCAGGACTCGGCTTGCTGAAGC
GCGCACGGCAAGAGGCGAGGGGCGGCGACTGGTGAGTACGCCAAAAATTTTGACTAGCGGAGGCTAGAAG
GAGAGAGATGGGTGCGAGAGCGTCAGTATTAAGCGGGGGAGAATTAGATCGCGATGGGAAAAAATTCGGT
TAAGGCCAGGGGGAAAGAAAAAATATAAATTAAAACATATAGTATGGGCAAGCAGGGAGCTAGAACGATT
CGCAGTTAATCCTGGCCTGTTAGAAACATCAGAAGGCTGTAGACAAATACTGGGACAGCTACAACCATCC
CTTCAGACAGGATCAGAAGAACTTAGATCATTATATAATACAGTAGCAACCCTCTATTGTGTGCATCAAA
GGATAGAGATAAAAGACACCAAGGAAGCTTTAGACAAGATAGAGGAAGAGCAAAACAAAAGTAAGACCAC
CGCACAGCAAGCGGCCGCTGATCTTCAGACCTGGAGGAGGAGATATGAGGGACAATTGGAGAAGTGAATT
ATATAAATATAAAGTAGTAAAAATTGAACCATTAGGAGTAGCACCCACCAAGGCAAAGAGAAGAGTGGTG
CAGAGAGAAAAAAGAGCAGTGGGAATAGGAGCTTTGTTCCTTGGGTTCTTGGGAGCAGCAGGAAGCACTA
TGGGCGCAGCGTCAATGACGCTGACGGTACAGGCCAGACAATTATTGTCTGGTATAGTGCAGCAGCAGAA
CAATTTGCTGAGGGCTATTGAGGCGCAACAGCATCTGTTGCAACTCACAGTCTGGGGCATCAAGCAGCTC
CAGGCAAGAATCCTGGCTGTGGAAAGATACCTAAAGGATCAACAGCTCCTGGGGATTTGGGGTTGCTCTG
GAAAACTCATTTGCACCACTGCTGTGCCTTGGAATGCTAGTTGGAGTAATAAATCTCTGGAACAGATTTG
GAATCACACGACCTGGATGGAGTGGGACAGAGAAATTAACAATTACACAAGCTTAATACACTCCTTAATT
GAAGAATCGCAAAACCAGCAAGAAAAGAATGAACAAGAATTATTGGAATTAGATAAATGGGCAAGTTTGT
GGAATTGGTTTAACATAACAAATTGGCTGTGGTATATAAAATTATTCATAATGATAGTAGGAGGCTTGGT
AGGTTTAAGAATAGTTTTTGCTGTACTTTCTATAGTGAATAGAGTTAGGCAGGGATATTCACCATTATCG
TTTCAGACCCACCTCCCAACCCCGAGGGGACCCATGCATTGCATCTCAATTAGTCAGCAACCAGGTGTGG
AAAGTCCCCAGGCTCCCCAGCAGGCAGAAGTATGCAAAGCATGCGTCTCAATTAGTCAGCAACCATAGTC
CCGCCCCTAACTCCGCCCATCCCGCCCCTAACTCCGCCCAGTTCCGCCCATTCTCCGCCCCATGGCTGAC
TAATTTTTTTTATTTATGCAGAGGCCGAGGCCGCCTCGGCCTCTGAGCTATTCCAGAAGTAGTGAGGAGG
CTTTTTTGGAGGCCTAGGCTTTTGCAAAAAGCTTTCTAGAGGTACCACCGGAGCTTACCATGACCGAGTA
CAAGCCCACGGTGCGCCTCGCCACCCGCGACGACGTCCCCAGGGCCGTACGCACCCTCGCCGCCGCGTTC
GCCGACTACCCCGCCACGCGCCACACCGTCGATCCGGACCGCCACATCGAGCGGGTCACCGAGCTGCAAG
AACTCTTCCTCACGCGCGTCGGGCTCGACATCGGCAAGGTGTGGGTCGCGGACGACGGCGCCGCCGTGGC
GGTCTGGACCACGCCGGAGAGCGTCGAAGCGGGGGCGGTGTTCGCCGAGATCGGCCCGCGCATGGCCGAG
TTGAGCGGTTCCCGGCTGGCCGCGCAGCAACAGATGGAAGGCCTCCTGGCGCCGCACCGGCCCAAGGAGC
CCGCGTGGTTCCTGGCCACCGTCGGCGTCTCGCCCGACCACCAGGGCAAGGGTCTGGGCAGCGCCGTCGT
GCTCCCCGGAGTGGAGGCGGCCGAGCGCGCCGGGGTGCCCGCCTTCCTGGAGACCTCCGCGCCCCGCAAC
CTCCCCTTCTACGAGCGGCTCGGCTTCACCGTCACCGCCGACGTCGAGGTGCCCGAAGGACCGCGCACCT
GGTGCATGACCCGCAAGCCCGGTGCCAGTTAACGAATTCTAGATCTTGAGACAAATGGCAGTATTCATCC
ACAATTTTAAAAGAAAAGGGGGGATTGGGGGGTACAGTGCAGGGGAAAGAATAGTAGACATAATAGCAAC
AGACATACAAACTAAAGAATTACAAAAACAAATTACAAAAATTCAAAATTTTCGGGTTTATTACAGGGAC
AGCAGAGATCCACTTTGGCGCCGGCTCGAGGCCTGCAGGTGCAAAGATGGATAAAGTTTTAAACAGAGAG
GAATCTTTGCAGCTAATGGACCTTCTAGGTCTTGAAAGGAGTGGGAATTGGCTCCGGTGCCCGTCAGTGG
GCAGAGCGCACATCGCCCACAGTCCCCGAGAAGTTGGGGGGAGGGGTCGGCAATTGAACCGGTGCCTAGA
GAAGGTGGCGCGGGGTAAACTGGGAAAGTGATGTCGTGTACTGGCTCCGCCTTTTTCCCGAGGGTGGGGG
AGAACCGTATATAAGTGCAGTAGTCGCCGTGAACGTTCTTTTTCGCAACGGGTTTGCCGCCAGAACACAG
GTAAGTGCCGTGTGTGGTTCCCGCGGGCCTGGCCTCTTTACGGGTTATGGCCCTTGCGTGCCTTGAATTA
CTTCCACCTGGCTGCAGTACGTGATTCTTGATCCCGAGCTTCGGGTTGGAAGTGGGTGGGAGAGTTCGAG
GCCTTGCGCTTAAGGAGCCCCTTCGCCTCGTGCTTGAGTTGAGGCCTGGCCTGGGCGCTGGGGCCGCCGC
GTGCGAATCTGGTGGCACCTTCGCGCCTGTCTCGCTGCTTTCGATAAGTCTCTAGCCATTTAAAATTTTT
GATGACCTGCTGCGACGCTTTTTTTCTGGCAAGATAGTCTTGTAAATGCGGGCCAAGATCTGCACACTGG
TATTTCGGTTTTTGGGGCCGCGGGCGGCGACGGGGCCCGTGCGTCCCAGCGCACATGTTCGGCGAGGCGG
GGCCTGCGAGCGCGGCCACCGAGAATCGGACGGGGGTAGTCTCAAGCTGGCCGGCCTGCTCTGGTGCCTG
GCCTCGCGCCGCCGTGTATCGCCCCGCCCTGGGCGGCAAGGCTGGCCCGGTCGGCACCAGTTGCGTGAGC
GGAAAGATGGCCGCTTCCCGGCCCTGCTGCAGGGAGCTCAAAATGGAGGACGCGGCGCTCGGGAGAGCGG
GCGGGTGAGTCACCCACACAAAGGAAAAGGGCCTTTCCGTCCTCAGCCGTCGCTTCATGTGACTCCACGG
AGTACCGGGCGCCGTCCAGGCACCTCGATTAGTTCTCGAGCTTTTGGAGTACGTCGTCTTTAGGTTGGGG
GGAGGGGTTTTATGCGATGGAGTTTCCCCACACTGAGTGGGTGGAGACTGAAGTTAGGCCAGCTTGGCAC
TTGATGTAATTCTCCTTGGAATTTGCCCTTTTTGAGTTTGGATCTTGGTTCATTCTCAAGCCTCAGACAG
TGGTTCAAAGTTTTTTTCTTCCATTTCAGGTGTCGTGAGGCTAGCACCGCCACCATGTACCGGGACGACT
TGGAACGGTTTAAGGAATTTAAAGCACAAGGTGTCGCTATTAAATTTGGCAAGTTTTCTGTAAAGGAAAA
TAAGCAGTTAGAGAAAAATGTGGAAGACTTTCTAGCCCTGACAGGCATTGAGAGTGCAGACAAGCTGCTG
TACACGGACAGATATCCTGAGGAAAAATCTGTGATCACCAACTTAAAAAGGAGATACTCGTTTAGATTAC
ACATTGGTAGGAACATTGCCCGGCCCTGGAAACTTATATACTATCGAGCAAAGAAGATGTTCGATGTCAA
CAATTACAAAGGCAGGTATAGCGAAGGAGATACTGAGAAGTTAAAGATGTACCATTCTCTCCTTGGGAAT
GACTGGAAGACGATTGGTGAGATGGTGGCCCGAAGTAGCCTCTCCGTGGCCCTCAAGTTCTCACAGATCA
GCAGTCAAAGAAATCGTGGTGCTTGGAGTAAGTCTGAAACCCGGAAACTAATCAAGGCTGTCGAAGAAGT
GATTCTGAAGAAGATGTCTCCCCAGGAGTTAAAAGAGGTGGATTCCAAACTCCAAGAAAATCCTGAAAGT
TGCCTATCAATTGTTCGGGAAAAACTCTACAAGGGCATATCTTGGGTAGAAGTAGAAGCTAAAGTGCAAA
CCAGAAATTGGATGCAGTGTAAAAGTAAGTGGACAGAAATTCTAACCAAGAGGATGACTAATGGTCGGCG
TATCTACTATGGCATGAATGCCCTGCGGGCCAAGGTCAGCCTTATTGAAAGGTTGTATGAAATAAATGTG
GAAGATACTAATGAAATAGACTGGGAAGATCTTGCTAGTGCCATAGGTGATGTTCCTCCATCTTACGTTC
AAACTAAATTTTCTAGGCTGAAAGCTGTCTATGTTCCATTTTGGCAGAAAAAGACTTTTCCAGAGATCAT
CGACTACCTTTATGAGACGACTCTACCTTTGCTGAAGGAAAAGTTAGAAAAAATGATGGAGAAAAAAGGC
ACTAAAATCCAGACTCCTGCAGCACCCAAGCAAGTTTTCCCATTTCGAGACATCTTTTATTATGAAGACG
ATAGTGAAGGAGAGGACATAGAAAAAGAAAGCGAAGGCCAGGCGCCATGCATGGCTCACGCCTGTAATTC
CAGTACTTTGGGAGGCCAAGGCCGGTGGATCATCTAGTAATGAACTAGTCCGTAACTTGAAAGTATTTCG
ATTTCTTGGCTTTATATATCTTGTGGAAAGGACGAATGATCAGATCTTCCCTTCCGGGTACGCGTTAAGT
CGACAATCAACCTCTGGATTACAAAATTTGTGAAAGATTGACTGGTATTCTTAACTATGTTGCTCCTTTT
ACGCTATGTGGATACGCTGCTTTAATGCCTTTGTATCATGCTATTGCTTCCCGTATGGCTTTCATTTTCT
CCTCCTTGTATAAATCCTGGTTGCTGTCTCTTTATGAGGAGTTGTGGCCCGTTGTCAGGCAACGTGGCGT
GGTGTGCACTGTGTTTGCTGACGCAACCCCCACTGGTTGGGGCATTGCCACCACCTGTCAGCTCCTTTCC
GGGACTTTCGCTTTCCCCCTCCCTATTGCCACGGCGGAACTCATCGCCGCCTGCCTTGCCCGCTGCTGGA
CAGGGGCTCGGCTGTTGGGCACTGACAATTCCGTGGTGTTGTCGGGGAAATCATCGTCCTTTCCTTGGCT
GCTCGCCTGTGTTGCCACCTGGATTCTGCGCGGGACGTCCTTCTGCTACGTCCCTTCGGCCCTCAATCCA
GCGGACCTTCCTTCCCGCGGCCTGCTGCCGGCTCTGCGGCCTCTTCCGCGTCTTCGCCTTCGCCCTCAGA
CGAGTCGGATCTCCCTTTGGGCCGCCTCCCCGCGTCGACTTTAAGACCAATGACTTACAAGGCAGCTGTA
GATCTTAGCCACTTTTTAAAAGAAAAGGGGGGACTGGAAGGGCTAATTCACTCCCAACGAAGACAAGATC
TGCTTTTTGCTTGTACTGGGTCTCTCTGGTTAGACCAGATCTGAGCCTGGGAGCTCTCTGGCTAACTAGG
GAACCCACTGCTTAAGCCTCAATAAAGCTTGCCTTGAGTGCTTCAAGTAGTGTGTGCCCGTCTGTTGTGT
GACTCTGGTAACTAGAGATCCCTCAGACCCTTTTAGTCAGTGTGGAAAATCTCTAGCAGTACGTATAGTA
GTTCATGTCATCTTATTATTCAGTATTTATAACTTGCAAAGAAATGAATATCAGAGAGTGAGAGGAACTT
GTTTATTGCAGCTTATAATGGTTACAAATAAAGCAATAGCATCACAAATTTCACAAATAAAGCATTTTTT
TCACTGCATTCTAGTTGTGGTTTGTCCAAACTCATCAATGTATCTTATCATGTCTGGCTCTAGCTATCCC
GCCCCTAACTCCGCCCATCCCGCCCCTAACTCCGCCCAGTTCCGCCCATTCTCCGCCCCATGGCTGACTA
ATTTTTTTTATTTATGCAGAGGCCGAGGCCGCCTCGGCCTCTGAGCTATTCCAGAAGTAGTGAGGAGGCT
TTTTTGGAGGCCTAGGGACGTACCCAATTCGCCCTATAGTGAGTCGTATTACGCGCGCTCACTGGCCGTC
GTTTTACAACGTCGTGACTGGGAAAACCCTGGCGTTACCCAACTTAATCGCCTTGCAGCACATCCCCCTT
TCGCCAGCTGGCGTAATAGCGAAGAGGCCCGCACCGATCGCCCTTCCCAACAGTTGCGCAGCCTGAATGG
CGAATGGG
[124 nt withheld, positions 6869-6992]
C
[91 nt withheld, positions 6994-7084]
A
[49 nt withheld, positions 7086-7134]
CCTTTGACGTTGGAGTCCACGTTCTTT
[37 nt withheld, positions 7162-7198]
ACCCTATCTCGGTCTATTCTTTTGATTTATAAGGGATTTTGCCGATTTCGGCCTATTGGTTAAAAAATGA
GCTGATTTAACAAAAATTTAACGCGAATTTTAACAAAATATTAACGCTTACAATTTAGGTGGCACTTTTC
GGGGAAATGTGCGCGGAACCCCTATTTGTTTATTTTTCTAAATACATTCAAATATGTATCCGCTCATGAG
ACAATAACCCTGATAAATGCTTCAATAATATTGAAAAAGGAAGAGTATGAGTATTCAACATTTCCGTGTC
GCCCTTATTCCCTTTTTTGCGGCATTTTGCCTTCCTGTTTTTGCTCACCCAGAAACGCTGGTGAAAGTAA
AAGATGCTGAAGATCAGTTGGGTGCACGAGTGGGTTACATCGAACTGGATCTCAACAGCGGTAAGATCCT
TGAGAGTTTTCGCCCCGAAGAACGTTTTCCAATGATGAGCACTTTTAAAGTTCTGCTATGTGGCGCGGTA
TTATCCCGTATTGACGCCGGGCAAGAGCAACTCGGTCGCCGCATACACTATTCTCAGAATGACTTGGTTG
AGTACTCACCAGTCACAGAAAAGCATCTTACGGATGGCATGACAGTAAGAGAATTATGCAGTGCTGCCAT
AACCATGAGTGATAACACTGCGGCCAACTTACTTCTGACAACGATCGGAGGACCGAAGGAGCTAACCGCT
TTTTTGCACAACATGGGGGATCATGTAACTCGCCTTGATCGTTGGGAACCGGAGCTGAATGAAGCCATAC
CAAACGACGAGCGTGACACCACGATGCCTGTAGCAATGGCAACAACGTTGCGCAAACTATTAACTGGCGA
ACTACTTACTCTAGCTTCCCGGCAACAATTAATAGACTGGATGGAGGCGGATAAAGTTGCAGGACCACTT
CTGCGCTCGGCCCTTCCGGCTGGCTGGTTTATTGCTGATAAATCTGGAGCCGGTGAGCGTGGGTCTCGCG
GTATCATTGCAGCACTGGGGCCAGATGGTAAGCCCTCCCGTATCGTAGTTATCTACACGACGGGGAGTCA
GGCAACTATGGATGAACGAAATAGACAGATCGCTGAGATAGGTGCCTCACTGATTAAGCATTGGTAACTG
TCAGACCAAGTTTACTCATATATACTTTAGATTGATTTAAAACTTCATTTTTAATTTAAAAGGATCTAGG
TGAAGATCCTTTTTGATAATCTCATGACCAAAATCCCTTAACGTGAGTTTTCGTTCCACTGAGCGTCAGA
CCCCGTAGAAAAGATCAAAGGATCTTCTTGAGATCCTTTTTTTCTGCGCGTAATCTGCTGCTTGCAAACA
AAAAAACCACCGCTACCAGCGGTGGTTTGTTTGCCGGATCAAGAGCTACCAACTCTTTTTCCGAAGGTAA
CTGGCTTCAGCAGAGCGCAGATACCAAATACTGTTCTTCTAGTGTAGCCGTAGTTAGGCCACCACTTCAA
GAACTCTGTAGCACCGCCTACATACCTCGCTCTGCTAATCCTGTTACCAGTGGCTGCTGCCAGTGGCGAT
AAGTCGTGTCTTACCGGGTTGGACTCAAGACGATAGTTACCGGATAAGGCGCAGCGGTCGGGCTGAACGG
GGGGTTCGTGCACACAGCCCAGCTTGGAGCGAACGACCTACACCGAACTGAGATACCTACAGCGTGAGCT
ATGAGAAAGCGCCACGCTTCCCGAAGGGAGAAAGGCGGACAGGTATCCGGTAAGCGGCAGGGTCGGAACA
GGAGAGCGCACGAGGGAGCTTCCAGGGGGAAACGCCTGGTATCTTTATAGTCCTGTCGGGTTTCGCCACC
TCTGACTTGAGCGTCGATTTTTGTGATGCTCGTCAGGGGGGCGGAGCCTATGGAAAAACGCCAGCAACGC
GGCCTTTTTACGGTTCCTGGCCTTTTGCTGGCCTTTTGCTCACATGTTCTTTCCTGCGTTATCCCCTGAT
TCTGTGGATAACCGTATTACCGCCTTTGAGTGAGCTGATACCGCTCGCCGCAGCCGAACGACCGAGCGCA
GCGAGTCAGTGAGCGAGGAAGCGGAAGAGCGCCCAATACGCAAACCGCCTCTCCCCGCGCGTTGGCCGAT
TCATTAATGCAGCTGGCACGACAGGTTTCCCGACTGGAAAGCGGGCAGTGAGCGCAACGCAATTAATGTG
AGTTAGCTCACTCATTAGGCACCCCAGGCTTTACACTTTATGCTTCCGGCTCGTATGTTGTGTGGAATTG
TGAGCGGATAACAATTTCACACAGGAAACAGCTATGACCATGATTACGCCAAGCGCGCAATTAACCCTCA
CTAAAGGGAACAAAAGCTGGAGCTGCAAGC
Features (pLannotate 1.2.2; 31 found; start..end, strand, type, name):
      5..231     +  promoter       RSV promoter: Rous sarcoma virus enhancer/promoter
    232..412     +  LTR            5' LTR (truncated): truncated 5' long terminal repeat (LTR) from HIV-1
    459..584     +  misc_feature   HIV-1 Ψ: packaging signal of human immunodeficiency virus type 1
    568..931     +  CDS            HIV-1 gag (fragment): gag protein from human immunodeficiency virus 1; gag
   1077..1310    +  misc_feature   RRE: The Rev response element (RRE) of HIV-1 allows for Rev-dependent mRNA export from the nucleus to the cytoplasm.
   1687..1713    +  CDS            Rev (fragment): human immunodeficiency virus 1 (HIV-1) Rev protein; rev; enhances nuclear export of unspliced and incompletely spliced viral mRNAs
   1720..1743    +  promoter       SV40 promoter (fragment): SV40 early promoter
   1744..1815    +  promoter       SV40 promoter (fragment): SV40 enhancer and early promoter
   1839..1974    +  rep_origin     SV40 ori: SV40 origin of replication
   2020..2616    +  CDS            PuroR (fragment): puromycin N-acetyltransferase; pac from Streptomyces; confers resistance to puromycin
   2665..2782    +  misc_feature   cPPT/CTS: central polypurine tract and central termination sequence of HIV-1
   2847..2913    +  CDS            small t antigen (fragment): SV40 (simian virus 40) small t antigen
   2920..4098    +  promoter       EF-1α promoter: strong constitutive promoter for human elongation factor EF-1α
   4031..5284    +  CDS            TTF1 (fragment): TTF1_HUMAN - Experimental evidence at protein level: Swiss-Prot protein existence level 1. Multifunctional nucleolar protein that terminates ribosomal gene transcription, mediates replication fork arrest and regulates RNA polymerase I transcription on chromatin. Plays a dual role in rDNA regulation, being involved in both activation and silencing of rDNA transcription. Interaction with BAZ2A/TIP5 recovers DNA-binding activity. From Homo sapiens (Human).
   5300..5353    +  promoter       U6 promoter (fragment): RNA polymerase III promoter for human U6 snRNA
   5395..5983    +  misc_feature   WPRE: woodchuck hepatitis virus posttranscriptional regulatory element
   6034..6053    +  misc_feature   cPPT/CTS (fragment): central polypurine tract and central termination sequence of HIV-1
   6055..6288    +  LTR            3' LTR (ΔU3): self-inactivating 3' long terminal repeat (LTR) from HIV-1
   6366..6487    +  polyA_signal   SV40 poly(A) signal: SV40 polyadenylation signal
   6527..6662    +  rep_origin     SV40 ori: SV40 origin of replication
   6683..6701    -  promoter       T7 promoter: promoter for bacteriophage T7 RNA polymerase
   6709..6864    +  CDS            lacZα (fragment): LacZα fragment of β-galactosidase; lacZ fragment
   6869..7297    +  rep_origin     f1 ori (sequence partly withheld): f1 bacteriophage origin of replication; arrow indicates direction of (+) strand synthesis
   7350..7454    +  promoter       AmpR promoter: bla
   7455..8315    +  CDS            AmpR: β-lactamase; bla; confers resistance to ampicillin, carbenicillin, and related antibiotics
   8486..9074    +  rep_origin     ori: high-copy-number ColE1/pMB1/pBR322/pUC origin of replication
   9257..9349    +  CDS            lacI (fragment): lac repressor; lacI; The lac repressor binds to the lac operator to inhibit transcription in E. coli. This inhibition can be relieved by adding lactose or isopropyl-β-D-thiogalactopyranoside (IPTG).
   9362..9383    +  protein_bind   CAP binding site: CAP binding activates transcription in the presence of cAMP. E. coli catabolite activator protein
   9398..9428    +  promoter       lac promoter: promoter for the E. coli lac operon
   9436..9452    +  protein_bind   lac operator: The lac repressor binds to the lac operator to inhibit transcription in E. coli. This inhibition can be relieved by adding lactose or isopropyl-β-D-thiogalactopyranoside (IPTG). lac repressor encoded by lacI
   9497..9515    +  promoter       T3 promoter: promoter for bacteriophage T3 RNA polymerase
