[The description below was written by a language model from this plasmid's Addgene catalogue record and pLannotate feature annotations shown in this document.]
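Description:
TFORF1310 is a lentiviral mammalian expression plasmid built on the pLX_TRC317 backbone and belongs to a barcoded library of transcription factor open reading frames. It carries a human TTF1 ORF of about 1.27 kb, corresponding to a specific annotated transcript isoform and produced by gene synthesis. TTF1 here is the nucleolar RNA polymerase I transcription termination factor, which regulates rDNA transcription. In bacteria the plasmid replicates from a high-copy ColE1/pUC-type origin and is selected through the β-lactamase (AmpR) gene. An f1 origin and remnants of a lac/lacZα cloning region with T3 and T7 promoters are also present. The depositor warns that the plasmid can recombine during propagation.

The viral cassette has a third-generation layout. An RSV promoter drives a truncated HIV-1 5' LTR, followed by the Ψ packaging signal with a short gag fragment and the Rev response element. The self-inactivating ΔU3 3' LTR sits at the far end, followed by an SV40 polyadenylation signal. Within the transfer region, an SV40 early promoter/origin expresses puromycin N-acetyltransferase for selecting transduced cells. A cPPT/CTS element that aids nuclear import of the viral genome lies just downstream. The EF-1α promoter then drives constitutive expression of TTF1, and a downstream WPRE enhances transcript stability and expression. The unique 24-bp barcode described for the collection is not annotated in the feature table, so its position cannot be stated. A short sequence matching a U6 promoter fragment lies between the ORF and the WPRE.

The construct is intended for overexpressing TTF1 in mammalian cells, either alone or in pooled screens. In such screens, sequencing the barcode identifies which transcription factor each cell received, as in directed differentiation studies.
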