Addgene plasmid #143098: TFORF1310
Purpose: Lentiviral vector for overexpressing transcription factor ORFs with unique 24-bp barcodes. Barcodes facilitate identification of transcription factors in pooled screens.
Depositing lab: Feng Zhang. Depositing organization: Broad Institute. Publication: A transcription factor atlas of directed differentiation. Joung J, Ma S, Tay T, Geiger-Schuller KR, Kirchgatterer PC, Verdine VK, Guo B, Arias-Garcia MA, Allen WE, Singh A, Kuksenko O, Abudayyeh OO, Gootenberg JS, Fu Z, Macrae RK, Buenrostro JD, Regev A, Zhang F. Cell. 2023 Jan 5;186(1):209-229.e26. doi: 10.1016/j.cell.2022.11.026. PubMed 36608654.
Backbone
  Vector backbone: pLX_TRC317
  Backbone manufacturer: Broad Institute Genetic Perturbation Platform
  Backbone size w/o insert (bp): 8264
  Vector type: Mammalian Expression, Lentiviral
  Selectable markers: Puromycin
Growth in bacteria
  Bacterial resistance: Ampicillin, 100 μg/mL
  Growth temperature: 37°C
  Growth strain: NEB Stable
  Copy number: High Copy
Gene/Insert
  Gene/Insert name: TTF1
  Species: H. sapiens (human)
  Insert size (bp): 1274
  Entrez Gene: TTF1 (a.k.a. TTF-1, TTF-I)
  Promoter: EF1a
  Cloning method: Unknown
  Sequencing primers: 5′ GGGTGGAGACTGAAGTTAGGCCAG; 3′ CACATAGCGTAAAAGGAGCAACATAG
Terms and licenses: Academic/Nonprofit Terms; Industry Terms: Not Available to Industry
Depositor comments: NM_001205296,ENST00000612514 . The transcription factor ORF portion of this plasmid was synthesized by Genewiz. Please test multiple small colonies in case of plasmid recombination. To make this collection available in a timely manner, a portion of this collection was not fully sequenced by Addgene. If an Addgene verified full plasmid sequence is not available, please contact us prior to placing an order to request the full sequence.
How to cite: TFORF1310 was a gift from Feng Zhang (Addgene plasmid # 143098 ; http://n2t.net/addgene:143098 ; RRID:Addgene_143098)
