>Addgene plasmid #143098 | TFORF1310 | depositor partial sequence | sequence record 281432 | Insert
ACCGCCACCATGTACCGGGACGACTTGGAACGGTTTAAGGAATTTAAAGCACAAGGTGTCGCTATTAAAT
TTGGCAAGTTTTCTGTAAAGGAAAATAAGCAGTTAGAGAAAAATGTGGAAGACTTTCTAGCCCTGACAGG
CATTGAGAGTGCAGACAAGCTGCTGTACACGGACAGATATCCTGAGGAAAAATCTGTGATCACCAACTTA
AAAAGGAGATACTCGTTTAGATTACACATTGGTAGGAACATTGCCCGGCCCTGGAAACTTATATACTATC
GAGCAAAGAAGATGTTCGATGTCAACAATTACAAAGGCAGGTATAGCGAAGGAGATACTGAGAAGTTAAA
GATGTACCATTCTCTCCTTGGGAATGACTGGAAGACGATTGGTGAGATGGTGGCCCGAAGTAGCCTCTCC
GTGGCCCTCAAGTTCTCACAGATCAGCAGTCAAAGAAATCGTGGTGCTTGGAGTAAGTCTGAAACCCGGA
AACTAATCAAGGCTGTCGAAGAAGTGATTCTGAAGAAGATGTCTCCCCAGGAGTTAAAAGAGGTGGATTC
CAAACTCCAAGAAAATCCTGAAAGTTGCCTATCAATTGTTCGGGAAAAACTCTACAAGGGCATATCTTGG
GTAGAAGTAGAAGCTAAAGTGCAAACCAGAAATTGGATGCAGTGTAAAAGTAAGTGGACAGAAATTCTAA
CCAAGAGGATGACTAATGGTCGGCGTATCTACTATGGCATGAATGCCCTGCGGGCCAAGGTCAGCCTTAT
TGAAAGGTTGTATGAAATAAATGTGGAAGATACTAATGAAATAGACTGGGAAGATCTTGCTAGTGCCATA
GGTGATGTTCCTCCATCTTACGTTCAAACTAAATTTTCTAGGCTGAAAGCTGTCTATGTTCCATTTTGGC
AGAAAAAGACTTTTCCAGAGATCATCGACTACCTTTATGAGACGACTCTACCTTTGCTGAAGGAAAAGTT
AGAAAAAATGATGGAGAAAAAAGGCACTAAAATCCAGACTCCTGCAGCACCCAAGCAAGTTTTCCCATTT
CGAGACATCTTTTATTATGAAGACGATAGTGAAGGAGAGGACATAGAAAAAGAAAGCGAAGGCCAGGCGC
CATGCATGGCTCACGCCTGTAATTCCAGTACTTTGGGAGGCCAAGGCCGGTGGATCATCTAGTAATGAAC
TAGTCCGTAACTTGAAAGTATTTCGATTTCTTGGCTTTATATATCTTGTGGAAAGGACGAATGATCAGAT
CTTCCCTTCCGGGT
