>Addgene plasmid #143098 | TFORF1310 | depositor partial sequence | sequence record 281433 | Barcode
ATGATCAGATCTTCCCTTCCGGGT
